>Addgene plasmid #236492 | pAPInt-mScarlet-Hyg | addgene full sequence | sequence record 468375 | Addgene NGS Result
AAAAAAAATAAGTGTATACAAATTTTAAAGTGACTCTTAGGTTTTAAAACGAAAATTCTTATTCTTGAGT
AACTCTTTCCTGTAGGTCAGGTTGCTTTCTCAGGTATAGTATGAGGTCGCTCTTATTGACCACACCTCTA
CCGGCAGATCCGCTAGGGATAACAGGGTGGTGCGGGTGAAAGGTCTTGGTCAAGTCGCAAAGTGTTTGTG
AAAAAGACGTAGCGGGGGAAGCGCACACACGCCCGCCTTTTATAGACGAAGCTTCGAGCAGGTCATTTAA
CGATGCTTAGTAGCAATATACAATAAAGCCTAATTGGGACTAATTACGGTCACGTGAAAAACTCACCATG
TAGCCTTTTATGGAAATATTGTACACGCTACTAAGCCACTGTAATATCGGCCTCATCGTCTCCGCTTGGA
GCATAAAAGGCGACGCTCCTCGCCATTCCCCCAAGTCGTTTTCCGTATTCTGCTACGCTTCAAGCTTTGA
CGTTTCTCTTCAAGACTCACTCACGACCCTCTCTCTCACGCACACCTTACACAGCAGAATTCATGGGTAA
AAAGCCTGAACTCACCGCGACGTCTGTCGAGAAGTTTCTGATCGAAAAGTTCGACAGCGTCTCCGACCTG
ATGCAGCTCTCGGAGGGCGAAGAATCTCGTGCTTTCAGCTTCGATGTAGGAGGGCGTGGATATGTCCTGC
GGGTAAATAGCTGCGCCGATGGTTTCTACAAAGATCGTTATGTTTATCGGCACTTTGCATCGGCCGCGCT
CCCGATTCCGGAAGTGCTTGACATTGGGGAATTCAGCGAGAGCCTGACCTATTGCATCTCCCGCCGTGCA
CAGGGTGTCACGTTGCAAGACCTGCCTGAAACCGAACTGCCCGCTGTTCTGCAGCCGGTCGCGGAGGCCA
TGGATGCGATCGCTGCGGCCGATCTTAGCCAGACGAGCGGGTTCGGCCCATTCGGACCGCAAGGAATCGG
TCAATACACTACATGGCGTGATTTCATATGCGCGATTGCTGATCCCCATGTGTATCACTGGCAAACTGTG
ATGGACGACACCGTCAGTGCGTCCGTCGCGCAGGCTCTCGATGAGCTGATGCTTTGGGCCGAGGACTGCC
CCGAAGTCCGGCACCTCGTGCACGCGGATTTCGGCTCCAACAATGTCCTGACGGACAATGGCCGCATAAC
AGCGGTCATTGACTGGAGCGAGGCGATGTTCGGGGATTCCCAATACGAGGTCGCCAACATCTTCTTCTGG
AGGCCGTGGTTGGCTTGTATGGAGCAGCAGACGCGCTACTTCGAGCGGAGGCATCCGGAGCTTGCAGGAT
CGCCGCGGCTCCGGGCGTATATGCTCCGCATTGGTCTTGACCAACTCTATCAGAGCTTGGTTGACGGCAA
TTTCGATGATGCAGCTTGGGCGCAGGGTCGATGCGACGCAATCGTCCGATCCGGAGCCGGGACTGTCGGG
CGTACACAAATCGCCCGCAGAAGCGCGGCCGTCTGGACCGATGGCTGTGTAGAAGTACTCGCCGATAGTG
GAAACCGACGCCCCAGCACTCGTCCGAGGGCAAAGGAATAATCAGTACTGACAATAAAAAGATTCTTGTT
TTCAAGAACTTGTCATTTGTATAGTTTTTTTATATTGTAGTTGTTCTATTTTAATCAAATGTTAGCGTGA
TTTATATTTTTTTTCGCCTCGACATCATCTGCCCAGATGCGAAGTTAAGTGCGCAGAAAGTAATATCATG
CGTCAATCGTATGTGAATGCTGGTCGCTATACTGCAGATCCACTAGTGGCCTATGCGGCCGCGGATCTGC
CGGTCTCCCTATAGTGAGTCGTATTAATTTCGATAAGCCAGGTTAACCTGCATTAATGAATCGGCCAACG
CGCGGGGAGAGGCGGTTTGCGTATTGGGCGCTCTTCCGCTTCCTCGCTCACTGACTCGCTGCGCTCGGTC
GTTCGGCTGCGGCGAGCGGTATCAGCTCACTCAAAGGCGGTAATACGGTTATCCACAGAATCAGGGGATA
ACGCAGGAAAGAACATGTGAGCAAAAGGCCAGCAAAAGGCCAGGAACCGTAAAAAGGCCGCGTTGCTGGC
GTTTTTCCATAGGCTCCGCCCCCCTGACGAGCATCACAAAAATCGACGCTCAAGTCAGAGGTGGCGAAAC
CCGACAGGACTATAAAGATACCAGGCGTTTCCCCCTGGAAGCTCCCTCGTGCGCTCTCCTGTTCCGACCC
TGCCGCTTACCGGATACCTGTCCGCCTTTCTCCCTTCGGGAAGCGTGGCGCTTTCTCATAGCTCACGCTG
TAGGTATCTCAGTTCGGTGTAGGTCGTTCGCTCCAAGCTGGGCTGTGTGCACGAACCCCCCGTTCAGCCC
GACCGCTGCGCCTTATCCGGTAACTATCGTCTTGAGTCCAACCCGGTAAGACACGACTTATCGCCACTGG
CAGCAGCCACTGGTAACAGGATTAGCAGAGCGAGGTATGTAGGCGGTGCTACAGAGTTCTTGAAGTGGTG
GCCTAACTACGGCTACACTAGAAGAACAGTATTTGGTATCTGCGCTCTGCTGAAGCCAGTTACCTTCGGA
AAAAGAGTTGGTAGCTCTTGATCCGGCAAACAAACCACCGCTGGTAGCGGTGGTTTTTTTGTTTGCAAGC
AGCAGATTACGCGCAGAAAAAAAGGATCTCAAGAAGATCCTTTGATCTTTTCTACGGGGTCTGACGCTCA
GTGGAACGAAAACTCACGTTAAGGGATTTTGGTCATGAGATTATCAAAAAGGATCTTCACCTAGATCCTT
TTAAATTAAAAATGAAGTTTTAAATCAATCTAAAGTATATATGAGTAAACTTGGTCTGACAGTTACCAAT
GCTTAATCAGTGAGGCACCTATCTCAGCGATCTGTCTATTTCGTTCATCCATAGTTGCCTGACTCCCCGT
CGTGTAGATAACTACGATACGGGAGGGCTTACCATCTGGCCCCAGTGCTGCAATGATACCGCGAGACCCA
CGCTCACCGGCTCCAGATTTATCAGCAATAAACCAGCCAGCCGGAAGGGCCGAGCGCAGAAGTGGTCCTG
CAACTTTATCCGCCTCCATCCAGTCTATTAATTGTTGCCGGGAAGCTAGAGTAAGTAGTTCGCCAGTTAA
TAGTTTGCGCAACGTTGTTGCCATTGCTACAGGCATCGTGGTGTCACGCTCGTCGTTTGGTATGGCTTCA
TTCAGCTCCGGTTCCCAACGATCAAGGCGAGTTACATGATCCCCCATGTTGTGCAAAAAAGCGGTTAGCT
CCTTCGGTCCTCCGATCGTTGTCAGAAGTAAGTTGGCCGCAGTGTTATCACTCATGGTTATGGCAGCACT
GCATAATTCTCTTACTGTCATGCCATCCGTAAGATGCTTTTCTGTGACTGGTGAGTACTCAACCAAGTCA
TTCTGAGAATAGTGTATGCGGCGACCGAGTTGCTCTTGCCCGGCGTCAATACGGGATAATACCGCGCCAC
ATAGCAGAACTTTAAAAGTGCTCATCATTGGAAAACGTTCTTCGGGGCGAAAACTCTCAAGGATCTTACC
GCTGTTGAGATCCAGTTCGATGTAACCCACTCGTGCACCCAACTGATCTTCAGCATCTTTTACTTTCACC
AGCGTTTCTGGGTGAGCAAAAACAGGAAGGCAAAATGCCGCAAAAAAGGGAATAAGGGCGACACGGAAAT
GTTGAATACTCATACTCTTCCTTTTTCAATATTATTGAAGCATTTATCAGGGTTATTGTCTCATGAGCGG
ATACATATTTGAATGTATTTAGAAAAATAAACAAATAGGGGTTCCGCGCACATTTCCCCGAAAAGTGCCA
CCTGACGTCTAAGAAACCATTATTATCATGACATTAACCTATAAAAATAGGCGTATCACGAGGCCCTTTC
GTCTCGCGCGTTTCGGTGATGACGGTGAAAACCTCTGACACATGCAGCTCCCGGAGACGGTCACAGCTTG
TCTGTAAGCGGATGCCGGGAGCAGACAAGCCCGTCAGGGCGCGTCAGCGGGTGTTGGCGGGTGTCGGGGC
TGGCTTAACTATGCGGCATCAGAGCAGATTGTACTGAGAGTGCACCATATGGACATATTGTCGTTAGAAC
GCGGCTACAATTAATACATAACCTTATGTATCATACACATACGATTTAGGTGACACTATAGAACGCGGCC
GCCAGCTGAAGCTTCGTACGCTGCAGGTCGACGGATCGGTGACGGTGCTGGTTCTGGTTCTGGTACCATG
GTCTCTAAGGGCGAGGCCGTCATCAAGGAGTTCATGCGCTTCAAGGTCCACATGGAGGGCTCTATGAACG
GCCACGAGTTCGAGATCGAGGGCGAGGGCGAGGGCCGCCCTTACGAGGGCACCCAAACCGCCAAGCTCAA
GGTCACCAAGGGCGGCCCTCTCCCTTTCTCTTGGGACATCCTCTCTCCTCAATTCATGTACGGCTCTCGC
GCCTTCACCAAGCACCCTGCCGACATCCCTGACTACTACAAGCAATCTTTCCCTGAGGGCTTCAAGTGGG
AGCGCGTCATGAACTTCGAGGACGGCGGCGCCGTCACCGTCACCCAAGACACCTCTCTCGAGGACGGCAC
CCTCATCTACAAGGTCAAGCTCCGCGGCACCAACTTCCCTCCTGACGGCCCTGTCATGCAAAAGAAGACA
ATGGGCTGGGAGGCCTCTACCGAGCGCCTCTACCCTGAGGACGGCGTCCTCAAGGGCGACATCAAGATGG
CCCTCCGCCTCAAGGACGGCGGCCGCTACCTCGCCGACTTCAAGACCACCTACAAGGCCAAGAAGCCTGT
CCAAATGCCTGGCGCCTACAACGTCGACCGCAAGCTCGACATCACCTCTCACAACGAGGACTACACCGTC
GTCGAGCAATACGAGCGCTCTGAGGGCCGCCACTCTACCGGCGGCATGGACGAGCTCTACAAGTGAATCT
AGAGCGCCACTTCTAAATAAGCGAATTTCTTATGATTTATGATTTTTATTATTAAATAAGTTAT
Features (pLannotate 1.2.2; 12 found; start..end, strand, type, name):
    559..1580    +  CDS            HygR (fragment): aminoglycoside phosphotransferase from E. coli; aph(4)-Ia; confers resistance to hygromycin
   1587..1784    +  terminator     TEF terminator: Ashbya gossypii TEF terminator
   1828..1846    -  promoter       T7 promoter: promoter for bacteriophage T7 RNA polymerase
   1868..1921    -  CDS            lacI (fragment): lac repressor; lacI; The lac repressor binds to the lac operator to inhibit transcription in E. coli. This inhibition can be relieved by adding lactose or isopropyl-β-D-thiogalactopyranoside (IPTG).
   2104..2692    -  rep_origin     ori: high-copy-number ColE1/pMB1/pBR322/pUC origin of replication
   2863..3723    -  CDS            AmpR: β-lactamase; bla; confers resistance to ampicillin, carbenicillin, and related antibiotics
   3724..3828    -  promoter       AmpR promoter: bla
   3923..3958    +  CDS            rop (fragment): Rop protein, which maintains plasmids at low copy number; rop
   4060..4111    +  misc_feature   bom (fragment): basis of mobility region from pBR322
   4174..4192    +  promoter       SP6 promoter: promoter for bacteriophage SP6 RNA polymerase
   4268..4963    +  CDS            mScarlet: mScarlet is a basic (constitutively fluorescent) red fluorescent protein published in 2016, derived from synthetic construct. It has moderate acid sensitivity.
   4991..144     +  terminator     ADH1 terminator (across the origin): S. cerevisiae ADH1; transcription terminator for the S. cerevisiae alcohol dehydrogenase 1 (ADH1) gene
