[The description below was written by a language model from this plasmid's Addgene catalogue record and pLannotate feature annotations shown in this document.]
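Description:
pAPInt-mScarlet-Hyg is a pFA6a-derived integration template plasmid built for genome engineering of the black yeast-like fungus Aureobasidium pullulans. According to the record, it is used either to delete endogenous genes or to fuse mScarlet to their C-termini, with transformants selected on hygromycin. In E. coli it is maintained at high copy through a ColE1/pUC-type origin and selected with ampicillin via the β-lactamase gene and its native promoter. No fungal replication origin is annotated, which fits a design in which the cassette acts by chromosomal integration rather than episomal maintenance.

The payload follows the modular layout typical of pFA6a plasmids. An mScarlet open reading frame, codon optimized for A. pullulans and encoding a constitutively fluorescent red protein, is followed by the S. cerevisiae ADH1 terminator, which spans the numbering origin of the circular sequence. No promoter is annotated directly upstream of mScarlet, as expected for a tagging module meant to be fused in frame to a target gene and expressed from that gene's own promoter. Downstream lies the hygromycin phosphotransferase coding sequence, terminated by the Ashbya gossypii TEF terminator. The roughly 400 nt between the ADH1 terminator and HygR is unannotated, and the record does not identify the promoter driving the marker. SP6 and T7 promoters flank the cassette as backbone remnants, and short lacI, rop and bom fragments are vestigial vector sequence. In pFA6a-type systems the cassette is generally amplified or excised with flanking homology to direct it to the chosen locus, though the record does not spell out the targeting procedure used here.
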