Addgene plasmid #236492: pAPInt-mScarlet-Hyg
Purpose: Plasmid for deleting or C-terminally tagging endogenous genes with mScarlet and selection on Hyg.
Depositing lab: Daniel Lew. Depositing organization: Massachusetts Institute of Technology. Publication: Optimized vectors for genetic engineering of Aureobasidium pullulans. Colarusso AV, Williams AM, Gladfelter AS, Wirshing ACE, Lew DJ. Mol Biol Cell. 2025 Jun 1;36(6):mr5. doi: 10.1091/mbc.E25-02-0059. Epub 2025 Apr 9. PubMed 40202829.
Backbone
  Vector backbone: pFA6A
  Vector type: Yeast Expression
  Selectable markers: Hygromycin
Growth in bacteria
  Bacterial resistance: Ampicillin, 100 μg/mL
  Growth temperature: 37°C
  Growth strain: DH5alpha
  Copy number: High Copy
Gene/Insert
  Gene/Insert name: mScarlet
  Species: Aureobasidium pullulans
  Mutation: Codon optimized for A. pullulans
  Cloning method: Gibson Cloning
Terms and licenses: Academic/Nonprofit Terms; Industry Terms: Not Available to Industry
How to cite: pAPInt-mScarlet-Hyg was a gift from Daniel Lew (Addgene plasmid # 236492 ; http://n2t.net/addgene:236492 ; RRID:Addgene_236492)
